Addgene plasmid #76402: PRKCI gRNA (BRDN0001162413)
Purpose: 3rd generation lentiviral gRNA plasmid targeting human PRKCI
Depositing lab: John Doench & David Root. Depositing organization: Broad Institute. Publication: Optimized sgRNA design to maximize activity and minimize off-target effects of CRISPR-Cas9. Doench JG, Fusi N, Sullender M, Hegde M, Vaimberg EW, Donovan KF, Smith I, Tothova Z, Wilen C, Orchard R, Virgin HW, Listgarten J, Root DE. Nat Biotechnol. 2016 Jan 18. doi: 10.1038/nbt.3437. PubMed 26780180.
Backbone
  Vector backbone: lentiGuide-Puro
  Backbone manufacturer: Zhang Lab (Addgene plasmid # 52963)
  Vector type: Mammalian Expression, Lentiviral, CRISPR
  Selectable markers: Puromycin
Growth in bacteria
  Bacterial resistance: Ampicillin, 100 μg/mL
  Growth temperature: 37°C
  Growth strain: DH5alpha
  Copy number: High Copy
Gene/Insert
  Gene/Insert name: PRKCI (alt names: PRKCI; NM_002740.5)
  gRNA/shRNA sequence: ATCTGCACAGACCGAATATG
  Species: H. sapiens (human)
  Entrez Gene: PRKCI (a.k.a. DXS1179E, PKCI, nPKC-iota)
  Promoter: hU6
  Cloning method: Unknown
  Sequencing primers: 5′ U6-F; 3′ pS2-R
Terms and licenses: Academic/Nonprofit Terms; Industry Terms: Not Available to Industry
Depositor comments: The gRNA was designed to target the following Genbank reference sequence(s): NM_002740.5. Note that this plasmid does NOT contain Cas9. It should be used in conjunction with lentiCas9-Blast (Addgene #52962) or otherwise with cell lines already expressing Cas9. Browse the full kinome gRNA library at http://www.addgene.org/pooled-library/broadgpp-human-kinome/ or visit http://www.broadinstitute.org/rnai/public/ for detailed protocols and information.
How to cite: PRKCI gRNA (BRDN0001162413) was a gift from John Doench & David Root (Addgene plasmid # 76402 ; http://n2t.net/addgene:76402 ; RRID:Addgene_76402)
