[The description below was written by a language model from this plasmid's Addgene catalogue record and pLannotate feature annotations shown in this document.]
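Description:
PRKCI gRNA (BRDN0001162413) is a third-generation lentiviral CRISPR guide plasmid built on the lentiGuide-Puro backbone, designed to deliver a single guide RNA against human PRKCI (protein kinase C iota; the guide was designed against the NM_002740.5 transcript). In bacteria it is maintained as a high-copy plasmid through a ColE1/pUC-type origin and selected with ampicillin via the β-lactamase gene. The backbone also carries an f1 origin, an SV40 origin and poly(A) signal, and remnants of a lac/T7/T3 cloning region.

The lentiviral transfer cassette begins with an RSV promoter fused to a truncated HIV-1 5′ LTR, which makes genomic RNA production in packaging cells independent of Tat. This is followed by the Ψ packaging signal with a partial gag fragment and the Rev response element for Rev-dependent nuclear export. Next, a human U6 RNA polymerase III promoter drives the PRKCI-targeting spacer joined to the Streptococcus pyogenes Cas9 guide RNA scaffold, followed by a cPPT/CTS element that aids nuclear import of the viral genome. Downstream, the EF-1α core promoter with its intron A expresses puromycin N-acetyltransferase for selecting transduced mammalian cells. A WPRE enhances transcript expression, and the cassette ends in a self-inactivating ΔU3 3′ LTR.

The plasmid does not encode Cas9, so it must be paired with a separate Cas9 lentiviral vector or used in cells that already express Cas9. It belongs to a human kinome guide collection generated with optimized sgRNA design rules and is intended for knockout of PRKCI in human cells.
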