Features (pLannotate 1.2.2; 29 found; start..end, strand, type, name):
     14..80      +  CDS            small t antigen (fragment): SV40 (simian virus 40) small t antigen
    106..317     +  promoter       EF-1α core promoter: core promoter for human elongation factor EF-1α
    318..1256    +  intron         EF-1α intron A: intron upstream of the start codon of human EF-1α
   1278..1877    +  CDS            PuroR (fragment): puromycin N-acetyltransferase; pac from Streptomyces; confers resistance to puromycin
   1893..2481    +  misc_feature   WPRE: woodchuck hepatitis virus posttranscriptional regulatory element
   2532..2551    +  misc_feature   cPPT/CTS (fragment): central polypurine tract and central termination sequence of HIV-1
   2553..2786    +  LTR            3' LTR (ΔU3): self-inactivating 3' long terminal repeat (LTR) from HIV-1
   2864..2985    +  polyA_signal   SV40 poly(A) signal: SV40 polyadenylation signal
   3025..3160    +  rep_origin     SV40 ori: SV40 origin of replication
   3181..3199    -  promoter       T7 promoter: promoter for bacteriophage T7 RNA polymerase
   3207..3362    +  CDS            lacZα (fragment): LacZα fragment of β-galactosidase; lacZ fragment
   3367..3795    +  rep_origin     f1 ori (sequence partly withheld): f1 bacteriophage origin of replication; arrow indicates direction of (+) strand synthesis
   3848..3952    +  promoter       AmpR promoter: bla
   3953..4813    +  CDS            AmpR: β-lactamase; bla; confers resistance to ampicillin, carbenicillin, and related antibiotics
   4984..5572    +  rep_origin     ori: high-copy-number ColE1/pMB1/pBR322/pUC origin of replication
   5755..5847    +  CDS            lacI (fragment): lac repressor; lacI; The lac repressor binds to the lac operator to inhibit transcription in E. coli. This inhibition can be relieved by adding lactose or isopropyl-β-D-thiogalactopyranoside (IPTG).
   5860..5881    +  protein_bind   CAP binding site: CAP binding activates transcription in the presence of cAMP. E. coli catabolite activator protein
   5896..5926    +  promoter       lac promoter: promoter for the E. coli lac operon
   5934..5950    +  protein_bind   lac operator: The lac repressor binds to the lac operator to inhibit transcription in E. coli. This inhibition can be relieved by adding lactose or isopropyl-β-D-thiogalactopyranoside (IPTG). lac repressor encoded by lacI
   5995..6013    +  promoter       T3 promoter: promoter for bacteriophage T3 RNA polymerase
   6041..6267    +  promoter       RSV promoter: Rous sarcoma virus enhancer/promoter
   6268..6448    +  LTR            5' LTR (truncated): truncated 5' long terminal repeat (LTR) from HIV-1
   6495..6620    +  misc_feature   HIV-1 Ψ: packaging signal of human immunodeficiency virus type 1
   6604..6967    +  CDS            HIV-1 gag (fragment): gag protein from human immunodeficiency virus 1; gag
   7113..7346    +  misc_feature   RRE: The Rev response element (RRE) of HIV-1 allows for Rev-dependent mRNA export from the nucleus to the cytoplasm.
   7723..7749    +  CDS            Rev (fragment): human immunodeficiency virus 1 (HIV-1) Rev protein; rev; enhances nuclear export of unspliced and incompletely spliced viral mRNAs
   7753..7993    +  promoter       U6 promoter: RNA polymerase III promoter for human U6 snRNA
   8023..8098    +  misc_RNA       gRNA scaffold: guide RNA scaffold for the Streptococcus pyogenes CRISPR/Cas9 system
   8154..8271    +  misc_feature   cPPT/CTS: central polypurine tract and central termination sequence of HIV-1
>Addgene plasmid #76402 | PRKCI gRNA (BRDN0001162413) | addgene full sequence | sequence record 185770 | Addgene Assembled Sequence
CCCGGGTGCAAAGATGGATAAAGTTTTAAACAGAGAGGAATCTTTGCAGCTAATGGACCTTCTAGGTCTT
GAAAGGAGTGGGAATTGGCTCCGGTGCCCGTCAGTGGGCAGAGCGCACATCGCCCACAGTCCCCGAGAAG
TTGGGGGGAGGGGTCGGCAATTGATCCGGTGCCTAGAGAAGGTGGCGCGGGGTAAACTGGGAAAGTGATG
TCGTGTACTGGCTCCGCCTTTTTCCCGAGGGTGGGGGAGAACCGTATATAAGTGCAGTAGTCGCCGTGAA
CGTTCTTTTTCGCAACGGGTTTGCCGCCAGAACACAGGTAAGTGCCGTGTGTGGTTCCCGCGGGCCTGGC
CTCTTTACGGGTTATGGCCCTTGCGTGCCTTGAATTACTTCCACCTGGCTGCAGTACGTGATTCTTGATC
CCGAGCTTCGGGTTGGAAGTGGGTGGGAGAGTTCGAGGCCTTGCGCTTAAGGAGCCCCTTCGCCTCGTGC
TTGAGTTGAGGCCTGGCCTGGGCGCTGGGGCCGCCGCGTGCGAATCTGGTGGCACCTTCGCGCCTGTCTC
GCTGCTTTCGATAAGTCTCTAGCCATTTAAAATTTTTGATGACCTGCTGCGACGCTTTTTTTCTGGCAAG
ATAGTCTTGTAAATGCGGGCCAAGATCTGCACACTGGTATTTCGGTTTTTGGGGCCGCGGGCGGCGACGG
GGCCCGTGCGTCCCAGCGCACATGTTCGGCGAGGCGGGGCCTGCGAGCGCGGCCACCGAGAATCGGACGG
GGGTAGTCTCAAGCTGGCCGGCCTGCTCTGGTGCCTGGCCTCGCGCCGCCGTGTATCGCCCCGCCCTGGG
CGGCAAGGCTGGCCCGGTCGGCACCAGTTGCGTGAGCGGAAAGATGGCCGCTTCCCGGCCCTGCTGCAGG
GAGCTCAAAATGGAGGACGCGGCGCTCGGGAGAGCGGGCGGGTGAGTCACCCACACAAAGGAAAAGGGCC
TTTCCGTCCTCAGCCGTCGCTTCATGTGACTCCACGGAGTACCGGGCGCCGTCCAGGCACCTCGATTAGT
TCTCGAGCTTTTGGAGTACGTCGTCTTTAGGTTGGGGGGAGGGGTTTTATGCGATGGAGTTTCCCCACAC
TGAGTGGGTGGAGACTGAAGTTAGGCCAGCTTGGCACTTGATGTAATTCTCCTTGGAATTTGCCCTTTTT
GAGTTTGGATCTTGGTTCATTCTCAAGCCTCAGACAGTGGTTCAAAGTTTTTTTCTTCCATTTCAGGTGT
CGTGACGTACGGCCACCATGACCGAGTACAAGCCCACGGTGCGCCTCGCCACCCGCGACGACGTCCCCAG
GGCCGTACGCACCCTCGCCGCCGCGTTCGCCGACTACCCCGCCACGCGCCACACCGTCGATCCGGACCGC
CACATCGAGCGGGTCACCGAGCTGCAAGAACTCTTCCTCACGCGCGTCGGGCTCGACATCGGCAAGGTGT
GGGTCGCGGACGACGGCGCCGCCGTGGCGGTCTGGACCACGCCGGAGAGCGTCGAAGCGGGGGCGGTGTT
CGCCGAGATCGGCCCGCGCATGGCCGAGTTGAGCGGTTCCCGGCTGGCCGCGCAGCAACAGATGGAAGGC
CTCCTGGCGCCGCACCGGCCCAAGGAGCCCGCGTGGTTCCTGGCCACCGTCGGAGTCTCGCCCGACCACC
AGGGCAAGGGTCTGGGCAGCGCCGTCGTGCTCCCCGGAGTGGAGGCGGCCGAGCGCGCCGGGGTGCCCGC
CTTCCTGGAGACCTCCGCGCCCCGCAACCTCCCCTTCTACGAGCGGCTCGGCTTCACCGTCACCGCCGAC
GTCGAGGTGCCCGAAGGACCGCGCACCTGGTGCATGACCCGCAAGCCCGGTGCCTGAACGCGTTAAGTCG
ACAATCAACCTCTGGATTACAAAATTTGTGAAAGATTGACTGGTATTCTTAACTATGTTGCTCCTTTTAC
GCTATGTGGATACGCTGCTTTAATGCCTTTGTATCATGCTATTGCTTCCCGTATGGCTTTCATTTTCTCC
TCCTTGTATAAATCCTGGTTGCTGTCTCTTTATGAGGAGTTGTGGCCCGTTGTCAGGCAACGTGGCGTGG
TGTGCACTGTGTTTGCTGACGCAACCCCCACTGGTTGGGGCATTGCCACCACCTGTCAGCTCCTTTCCGG
GACTTTCGCTTTCCCCCTCCCTATTGCCACGGCGGAACTCATCGCCGCCTGCCTTGCCCGCTGCTGGACA
GGGGCTCGGCTGTTGGGCACTGACAATTCCGTGGTGTTGTCGGGGAAATCATCGTCCTTTCCTTGGCTGC
TCGCCTGTGTTGCCACCTGGATTCTGCGCGGGACGTCCTTCTGCTACGTCCCTTCGGCCCTCAATCCAGC
GGACCTTCCTTCCCGCGGCCTGCTGCCGGCTCTGCGGCCTCTTCCGCGTCTTCGCCTTCGCCCTCAGACG
AGTCGGATCTCCCTTTGGGCCGCCTCCCCGCGTCGACTTTAAGACCAATGACTTACAAGGCAGCTGTAGA
TCTTAGCCACTTTTTAAAAGAAAAGGGGGGACTGGAAGGGCTAATTCACTCCCAACGAAGACAAGATCTG
CTTTTTGCTTGTACTGGGTCTCTCTGGTTAGACCAGATCTGAGCCTGGGAGCTCTCTGGCTAACTAGGGA
ACCCACTGCTTAAGCCTCAATAAAGCTTGCCTTGAGTGCTTCAAGTAGTGTGTGCCCGTCTGTTGTGTGA
CTCTGGTAACTAGAGATCCCTCAGACCCTTTTAGTCAGTGTGGAAAATCTCTAGCAGTACGTATAGTAGT
TCATGTCATCTTATTATTCAGTATTTATAACTTGCAAAGAAATGAATATCAGAGAGTGAGAGGAACTTGT
TTATTGCAGCTTATAATGGTTACAAATAAAGCAATAGCATCACAAATTTCACAAATAAAGCATTTTTTTC
ACTGCATTCTAGTTGTGGTTTGTCCAAACTCATCAATGTATCTTATCATGTCTGGCTCTAGCTATCCCGC
CCCTAACTCCGCCCATCCCGCCCCTAACTCCGCCCAGTTCCGCCCATTCTCCGCCCCATGGCTGACTAAT
TTTTTTTATTTATGCAGAGGCCGAGGCCGCCTCGGCCTCTGAGCTATTCCAGAAGTAGTGAGGAGGCTTT
TTTGGAGGCCTAGGGACGTACCCAATTCGCCCTATAGTGAGTCGTATTACGCGCGCTCACTGGCCGTCGT
TTTACAACGTCGTGACTGGGAAAACCCTGGCGTTACCCAACTTAATCGCCTTGCAGCACATCCCCCTTTC
GCCAGCTGGCGTAATAGCGAAGAGGCCCGCACCGATCGCCCTTCCCAACAGTTGCGCAGCCTGAATGGCG
AATGGG
[124 nt withheld, positions 3367-3490]
C
[91 nt withheld, positions 3492-3582]
A
[49 nt withheld, positions 3584-3632]
CCTTTGACGTTGGAGTCCACGTTCTTT
[37 nt withheld, positions 3660-3696]
ACCCTATCTCGGTCTATTCTTTTGATTTATAAGGGATTTTGCCGATTTCGGCCTATTGGTTAAAAAATGA
GCTGATTTAACAAAAATTTAACGCGAATTTTAACAAAATATTAACGCTTACAATTTAGGTGGCACTTTTC
GGGGAAATGTGCGCGGAACCCCTATTTGTTTATTTTTCTAAATACATTCAAATATGTATCCGCTCATGAG
ACAATAACCCTGATAAATGCTTCAATAATATTGAAAAAGGAAGAGTATGAGTATTCAACATTTCCGTGTC
GCCCTTATTCCCTTTTTTGCGGCATTTTGCCTTCCTGTTTTTGCTCACCCAGAAACGCTGGTGAAAGTAA
AAGATGCTGAAGATCAGTTGGGTGCACGAGTGGGTTACATCGAACTGGATCTCAACAGCGGTAAGATCCT
TGAGAGTTTTCGCCCCGAAGAACGTTTTCCAATGATGAGCACTTTTAAAGTTCTGCTATGTGGCGCGGTA
TTATCCCGTATTGACGCCGGGCAAGAGCAACTCGGTCGCCGCATACACTATTCTCAGAATGACTTGGTTG
AGTACTCACCAGTCACAGAAAAGCATCTTACGGATGGCATGACAGTAAGAGAATTATGCAGTGCTGCCAT
AACCATGAGTGATAACACTGCGGCCAACTTACTTCTGACAACGATCGGAGGACCGAAGGAGCTAACCGCT
TTTTTGCACAACATGGGGGATCATGTAACTCGCCTTGATCGTTGGGAACCGGAGCTGAATGAAGCCATAC
CAAACGACGAGCGTGACACCACGATGCCTGTAGCAATGGCAACAACGTTGCGCAAACTATTAACTGGCGA
ACTACTTACTCTAGCTTCCCGGCAACAATTAATAGACTGGATGGAGGCGGATAAAGTTGCAGGACCACTT
CTGCGCTCGGCCCTTCCGGCTGGCTGGTTTATTGCTGATAAATCTGGAGCCGGTGAGCGTGGGTCTCGCG
GTATCATTGCAGCACTGGGGCCAGATGGTAAGCCCTCCCGTATCGTAGTTATCTACACGACGGGGAGTCA
GGCAACTATGGATGAACGAAATAGACAGATCGCTGAGATAGGTGCCTCACTGATTAAGCATTGGTAACTG
TCAGACCAAGTTTACTCATATATACTTTAGATTGATTTAAAACTTCATTTTTAATTTAAAAGGATCTAGG
TGAAGATCCTTTTTGATAATCTCATGACCAAAATCCCTTAACGTGAGTTTTCGTTCCACTGAGCGTCAGA
CCCCGTAGAAAAGATCAAAGGATCTTCTTGAGATCCTTTTTTTCTGCGCGTAATCTGCTGCTTGCAAACA
AAAAAACCACCGCTACCAGCGGTGGTTTGTTTGCCGGATCAAGAGCTACCAACTCTTTTTCCGAAGGTAA
CTGGCTTCAGCAGAGCGCAGATACCAAATACTGTTCTTCTAGTGTAGCCGTAGTTAGGCCACCACTTCAA
GAACTCTGTAGCACCGCCTACATACCTCGCTCTGCTAATCCTGTTACCAGTGGCTGCTGCCAGTGGCGAT
AAGTCGTGTCTTACCGGGTTGGACTCAAGACGATAGTTACCGGATAAGGCGCAGCGGTCGGGCTGAACGG
GGGGTTCGTGCACACAGCCCAGCTTGGAGCGAACGACCTACACCGAACTGAGATACCTACAGCGTGAGCT
ATGAGAAAGCGCCACGCTTCCCGAAGGGAGAAAGGCGGACAGGTATCCGGTAAGCGGCAGGGTCGGAACA
GGAGAGCGCACGAGGGAGCTTCCAGGGGGAAACGCCTGGTATCTTTATAGTCCTGTCGGGTTTCGCCACC
TCTGACTTGAGCGTCGATTTTTGTGATGCTCGTCAGGGGGGCGGAGCCTATGGAAAAACGCCAGCAACGC
GGCCTTTTTACGGTTCCTGGCCTTTTGCTGGCCTTTTGCTCACATGTTCTTTCCTGCGTTATCCCCTGAT
TCTGTGGATAACCGTATTACCGCCTTTGAGTGAGCTGATACCGCTCGCCGCAGCCGAACGACCGAGCGCA
GCGAGTCAGTGAGCGAGGAAGCGGAAGAGCGCCCAATACGCAAACCGCCTCTCCCCGCGCGTTGGCCGAT
TCATTAATGCAGCTGGCACGACAGGTTTCCCGACTGGAAAGCGGGCAGTGAGCGCAACGCAATTAATGTG
AGTTAGCTCACTCATTAGGCACCCCAGGCTTTACACTTTATGCTTCCGGCTCGTATGTTGTGTGGAATTG
TGAGCGGATAACAATTTCACACAGGAAACAGCTATGACCATGATTACGCCAAGCGCGCAATTAACCCTCA
CTAAAGGGAACAAAAGCTGGAGCTGCAAGCTTAATGTAGTCTTATGCAATACTCTTGTAGTCTTGCAACA
TGGTAACGATGAGTTAGCAACATGCCTTACAAGGAGAGAAAAAGCACCGTGCATGCCGATTGGTGGAAGT
AAGGTGGTACGATCGTGCCTTATTAGGAAGGCAACAGACGGGTCTGACATGGATTGGACGAACCACTGAA
TTGCCGCATTGCAGAGATATTGTATTTAAGTGCCTAGCTCGATACATAAACGGGTCTCTCTGGTTAGACC
AGATCTGAGCCTGGGAGCTCTCTGGCTAACTAGGGAACCCACTGCTTAAGCCTCAATAAAGCTTGCCTTG
AGTGCTTCAAGTAGTGTGTGCCCGTCTGTTGTGTGACTCTGGTAACTAGAGATCCCTCAGACCCTTTTAG
TCAGTGTGGAAAATCTCTAGCAGTGGCGCCCGAACAGGGACTTGAAAGCGAAAGGGAAACCAGAGGAGCT
CTCTCGACGCAGGACTCGGCTTGCTGAAGCGCGCACGGCAAGAGGCGAGGGGCGGCGACTGGTGAGTACG
CCAAAAATTTTGACTAGCGGAGGCTAGAAGGAGAGAGATGGGTGCGAGAGCGTCAGTATTAAGCGGGGGA
GAATTAGATCGCGATGGGAAAAAATTCGGTTAAGGCCAGGGGGAAAGAAAAAATATAAATTAAAACATAT
AGTATGGGCAAGCAGGGAGCTAGAACGATTCGCAGTTAATCCTGGCCTGTTAGAAACATCAGAAGGCTGT
AGACAAATACTGGGACAGCTACAACCATCCCTTCAGACAGGATCAGAAGAACTTAGATCATTATATAATA
CAGTAGCAACCCTCTATTGTGTGCATCAAAGGATAGAGATAAAAGACACCAAGGAAGCTTTAGACAAGAT
AGAGGAAGAGCAAAACAAAAGTAAGACCACCGCACAGCAAGCGGCCGCTGATCTTCAGACCTGGAGGAGG
AGATATGAGGGACAATTGGAGAAGTGAATTATATAAATATAAAGTAGTAAAAATTGAACCATTAGGAGTA
GCACCCACCAAGGCAAAGAGAAGAGTGGTGCAGAGAGAAAAAAGAGCAGTGGGAATAGGAGCTTTGTTCC
TTGGGTTCTTGGGAGCAGCAGGAAGCACTATGGGCGCAGCGTCAATGACGCTGACGGTACAGGCCAGACA
ATTATTGTCTGGTATAGTGCAGCAGCAGAACAATTTGCTGAGGGCTATTGAGGCGCAACAGCATCTGTTG
CAACTCACAGTCTGGGGCATCAAGCAGCTCCAGGCAAGAATCCTGGCTGTGGAAAGATACCTAAAGGATC
AACAGCTCCTGGGGATTTGGGGTTGCTCTGGAAAACTCATTTGCACCACTGCTGTGCCTTGGAATGCTAG
TTGGAGTAATAAATCTCTGGAACAGATTTGGAATCACACGACCTGGATGGAGTGGGACAGAGAAATTAAC
AATTACACAAGCTTAATACACTCCTTAATTGAAGAATCGCAAAACCAGCAAGAAAAGAATGAACAAGAAT
TATTGGAATTAGATAAATGGGCAAGTTTGTGGAATTGGTTTAACATAACAAATTGGCTGTGGTATATAAA
ATTATTCATAATGATAGTAGGAGGCTTGGTAGGTTTAAGAATAGTTTTTGCTGTACTTTCTATAGTGAAT
AGAGTTAGGCAGGGATATTCACCATTATCGTTTCAGACCCACCTCCCAACCCCGAGGGGACCCAGAGAGG
GCCTATTTCCCATGATTCCTTCATATTTGCATATACGATACAAGGCTGTTAGAGAGATAATTAGAATTAA
TTTGACTGTAAACACAAAGATATTAGTACAAAATACGTGACGTAGAAAGTAATAATTTCTTGGGTAGTTT
GCAGTTTTAAAATTATGTTTTAAAATGGACTATCATATGCTTACCGTAACTTGAAAGTATTTCGATTTCT
TGGCTTTATATATCTTGTGGAAAGGACGAAACACCGATCTGCACAGACCGAATATGGTTTTAGAGCTAGA
AATAGCAAGTTAAAATAAGGCTAGTCCGTTATCAACTTGAAAAAGTGGCACCGAGTCGGTGCTTTTTTAA
GCTTGGCGTAACTAGATCTTGAGACAAATGGCAGTATTCATCCACAATTTTAAAAGAAAAGGGGGGATTG
GGGGGTACAGTGCAGGGGAAAGAATAGTAGACATAATAGCAACAGACATACAAACTAAAGAATTACAAAA
ACAAATTACAAAAATTCAAAATTTTCGGGTTTATTACAGGGACAGCAGAGATCCACTTTGGCGCCGGCTC
GAGGGGG
