>Addgene plasmid #76402 | PRKCI gRNA (BRDN0001162413) | depositor partial sequence | sequence record 143862 | Target Sequence
ATCTGCACAGACCGAATATG
