>Addgene plasmid #76402 | PRKCI gRNA (BRDN0001162413) | addgene partial sequence | sequence record 185769 | hU6-F
AGAAAGTAATAATTTCTTGGGTAGTTTGCAGTTTTAAAATTATGTTTTAAAATGGACTATCATATGCTTA
CCGTAACTTGAAAGTATTTCGATTTCTTGGCTTTATATATCTTGTGGAAAGGACGAAACACCGATCTGCA
CAGACCGAATATGGTTTTAGAGCTAGAAATAGCAAGTTAAAATAAGGCTAGTCCGTTATCAACTTGAAAA
AGTGGCACCGAGTCGGTGCTTTTTTAAGCTTGGCGTAACTAGATCTTGAGACAAATGGCAGTATTCATCC
ACAATTTTAAAAGAAAAGGGGGGATTGGGGGGTACAGTGCAGGGGAAAGAATAGTAGACATAATAGCAAC
AGACATACAAACTAAAGAATTACAAAAACAAATTACAAAAATTCAAAATTTTCGGGTTTATTACAGGGAC
AGCAGAGATCCACTTTGGCGCCGGCTCGAGGGGGCCCGGGTGCAAAGATGGATAAAGTTTTAAACAGAGA
GGAATCTTTGCAGCTAATGGACCTTCTAGGTCTTGAAAGGAGTGGGAATTGGCTCCGGTGCCCGTCAGTG
GGCAGAGCGC
